>Addgene plasmid #34795 | pQTEV-MAT2B | depositor full sequence | sequence record 41839 | Author sequence
CTCGAGAAATCATAAAAAATTTATTTGCTTTGTGAGCGGATAACAATTATAATAGATTCAATTGTGAGCG
GATAACAATTTCACACAGAATTCATTAAAGAGGAGAAATTAACTATGAAACATCACCATCACCATCACCA
TAGCGATTACGACATCCCCACTACTGAGAATCTTTATTTTCAGGGATCTGTGGGGCGGGAGAAAGAGCTC
TCTATACACTTTGTTCCCGGGAGCTGTCGGCTGGTGGAGGAGGAAGTTAACATCCCTAATAGGAGGGTTC
TGGTTACTGGTGCCACTGGGCTTCTTGGCAGAGCTGTACACAAAGAATTTCAGCAGAATAATTGGCATGC
AGTTGGCTGTGGTTTCAGAAGAGCAAGACCAAAATTTGAACAGGTTAATCTGTTGGATTCTAATGCAGTT
CATCACATCATTCATGATTTTCAGCCCCATGTTATAGTACATTGTGCAGCAGAGAGAAGACCAGATGTTG
TAGAAAATCAGCCAGATGCTGCCTCTCAACTTAATGTGGATGCTTCTGGGAATTTAGCAAAGGAAGCAGC
TGCTGTTGGAGCATTTCTCATCTACATTAGCTCAGATTATGTATTTGATGGAACAAATCCACCTTACAGA
GAGGAAGACATACCAGCTCCCCTAAATTTGTATGGCAAAACAAAATTAGATGGAGAAAAGGCTGTCCTGG
AGAACAATCTAGGAGCTGCTGTTTTGAGGATTCCTATTCTGTATGGGGAAGTTGAAAAGCTCGAAGAAAG
TGCAGTGACTGTTATGTTTGATAAAGTGCAGTTCAGCAACAAGTCAGCAAACATGGATCACTGGCAGCAG
AGGTTCCCCACACATGTCAAAGATGTGGCCACTGTGTGCCGGCAGCTAGCAGAGAAGAGAATGCTGGATC
CATCAATTAAGGGAACCTTTCACTGGTCTGGCAATGAACAGATGACTAAGTATGAAATGGCATGTGCAAT
TGCAGATGCCTTCAACCTCCCCAGCAGTCACTTAAGACCTATTACTGACAGCCCTGTCCTAGGAGCACAA
CGTCCGAGAAATGCTCAGCTTGACTGCTCCAAATTGGAGACCTTGGGCATTGGCCAACGAACACCATTTC
GAATTGGAATCAAAGAATCACTTTGGCCTTTCCTCATTGACAAGAGATGGAGACAAACGGTCTTTCATTG
AGCGGCCGCTCGACCTGCAGCCAAGCTTAATTAGCTGAGCTTGGACTCCTGTTGATAGATCCAGTAATGA
CCTCAGAACTCCATCTGGATTTGTTCAGAACGCTCGGTTGCCGCCGGGCGTTTTTTATTGGTGAGAATCC
AAGCTAGCTTGGCGAGATTTTCAGGAGCTAAGGAAGCTAAAATGGAGAAAAAAATCACTGGATATACCAC
CGTTGATATATCCCAATGGCATCGTAAAGAACATTTTGAGGCATTTCAGTCAGTTGCTCAATGTACCTAT
AACCAGACCGTTCAGCTGGATATTACGGCCTTTTTAAAGACCGTAAAGAAAAATAAGCACAAGTTTTATC
CGGCCTTTATTCACATTCTTGCCCGCCTGATGAATGCTCATCCGGAATTTCGTATGGCAATGAAAGACGG
TGAGCTGGTGATATGGGATAGTGTTCACCCTTGTTACACCGTTTTCCATGAGCAAACTGAAACGTTTTCA
TCGCTCTGGAGTGAATACCACGACGATTTCCGGCAGTTTCTACACATATATTCGCAAGATGTGGCGTGTT
ACGGTGAAAACCTGGCCTATTTCCCTAAAGGGTTTATTGAGAATATGTTTTTCGTCTCAGCCAATCCCTG
GGTGAGTTTCACCAGTTTTGATTTAAACGTGGCCAATATGGACAACTTCTTCGCCCCCGTTTTCACCATG
GGCAAATATTATACGCAAGGCGACAAGGTGCTGATGCCGCTGGCGATTCAGGTTCATCATGCCGTTTGTG
ATGGCTTCCATGTCGGCAGAATGCTTAATGAATTACAACAGTACTGCGATGAGTGGCAGGGCGGGGCGTA
ATTTTTTTAAGGCAGTTATTGGTGCCCTTAAACGCCTGGGGTAATGACTCTCTAGCTTGAGGCATCAAAT
AAAACGAAAGGCTCAGTCGAAAGACTGGGCCTTTCGTTTTATCTGTTGTTTGTCGGTGAACGCTCTCCTG
AGTAGGACAAATCCGCCCTCTAGATTACGTGCAGTCGATGATAAGCTGTCAAACATGAGAATTGTGCCTA
ATGAGTGAGCTAACTTACATTAATTGCGTTGCGCTCACTGCCCGCTTTCCAGTCGGGAAACCTGTCGTGC
CAGCTGCATTAATGAATCGGCCAACGCGCGGGGAGAGGCGGTTTGCGTATTGGGCGCCAGGGTGGTTTTT
CTTTTCACCAGTGAGACGGGCAACAGCTGATTGCCCTTCACCGCCTGGCCCTGAGAGAGTTGCAGCAAGC
GGTCCACGCTGGTTTGCCCCAGCAGGCGAAAATCCTGTTTGATGGTGGTTAACGGCGGGATATAACATGA
GCTGTCTTCGGTATCGTCGTATCCCACTACCGAGATATCCGCACCAACGCGCAGCCCGGACTCGGTAATG
GCGCGCATTGCGCCCAGCGCCATCTGATCGTTGGCAACCAGCATCGCAGTGGGAACGATGCCCTCATTCA
GCATTTGCATGGTTTGTTGAAAACCGGACATGGCACTCCAGTCGCCTTCCCGTTCCGCTATCGGCTGAAT
TTGATTGCGAGTGAGATATTTATGCCAGCCAGCCAGACGCAGACGCGCCGAGACAGAACTTAATGGGCCC
GCTAACAGCGCGATTTGCTGGTGACCCAATGCGACCAGATGCTCCACGCCCAGTCGCGTACCGTCTTCAT
GGGAGAAAATAATACTGTTGATGGGTGTCTGGTCAGAGACATCAAGAAATAACGCCGGAACATTAGTGCA
GGCAGCTTCCACAGCAATGGCATCCTGGTCATCCAGCGGATAGTTAATGATCAGCCCACTGACGCGTTGC
GCGAGAAGATTGTGCACCGCCGCTTTACAGGCTTCGACGCCGCTTCGTTCTACCATCGACACCACCACGC
TGGCACCCAGTTGATCGGCGCGAGATTTAATCGCCGCGACAATTTGCGACGGCGCGTGCAGGGCCAGACT
GGAGGTGGCAACGCCAATCAGCAACGACTGTTTGCCCGCCAGTTGTTGTGCCACGCGGTTGGGAATGTAA
TTCAGCTCCGCCATCGCCGCTTCCACTTTTTCCCGCGTTTTCGCAGAAACGTGGCTGGCCTGGTTCACCA
CGCGGGAAACGGTCTGATAAGAGACACCGGCATACTCTGCGACATCGTATAACGTTACTGGTTTCACATT
CACCACCCTGAATTGACTCTCTTCCGGGCGCTATCATGCCATACCGCGAAAGGTTTTGCACCATTCGATG
GTGTCGGAATTTCGGGCAGCGTTGGGTCCTGGCCACGGGTGCGCATGATCTAGAGCTGCCTCGCGCGTTT
CGGTGATGACGGTGAAAACCTCTGACACATGCAGCTCCCGGAGACGGTCACAGCTTGTCTGTAAGCGGAT
GCCGGGAGCAGACAAGCCCGTCAGGGCGCGTCAGCGGGTGTTGGCGGGTGTCGGGGCGCAGCCATGACCC
AGTCACGTAGCGATAGCGGAGTGTATACTGGCTTAACTATGCGGCATCAGAGCAGATTGTACTGAGAGTG
CACCACATGCGGTGTGAAATACCGCACAGATGCGTAAGGAGAAAATACCGCATCAGGCGCTCTTCCGCTT
CCTCGCTCACTGACTCGCTGCGCTCGGTCGTTCGGCTGCGGCGAGCGGTATCAGCTCACTCAAAGGCGGT
AATACGGTTATCCACAGAATCAGGGGATAACGCAGGAAAGAACATGTGAGCAAAAGGCCAGCAAAAGGCC
AGGAACCGTAAAAAGGCCGCGTTGCTGGCGTTTTTCCATAGGCTCCGCCCCCCTGACGAGCATCACAAAA
ATCGACGCTCAAGTCAGAGGTGGCGAAACCCGACAGGACTATAAAGATACCAGGCGTTTCCCCCTGGAAG
CTCCCTCGTGCGCTCTCCTGTTCCGACCCTGCCGCTTACCGGATACCTGTCCGCCTTTCTCCCTTCGGGA
AGCGTGGCGCTTTCTCATAGCTCACGCTGTAGGTATCTCAGTTCGGTGTAGGTCGTTCGCTCCAAGCTGG
GCTGTGTGCACGAACCCCCCGTTCAGCCCGACCGCTGCGCCTTATCCGGTAACTATCGTCTTGAGTCCAA
CCCGGTAAGACACGACTTATCGCCACTGGCAGCAGCCACTGGTAACAGGATTAGCAGAGCGAGGTATGTA
GGCGGTGCTACAGAGTTCTTGAAGTGGTGGCCTAACTACGGCTACACTAGAAGGACAGTATTTGGTATCT
GCGCTCTGCTGAAGCCAGTTACCTTCGGAAAAAGAGTTGGTAGCTCTTGATCCGGCAAACAAACCACCGC
TGGTAGCGGTGGTTTTTTTGTTTGCAAGCAGCAGATTACGCGCAGAAAAAAAGGATCTCAAGAAGATCCT
TTGATCTTTTCTACGGGGTCTGACGCTCAGTGGAACGAAAACTCACGTTAAGGGATTTTGGTCATGAGAT
TATCAAAAAGGATCTTCACCTAGATCCTTTTAAATTAAAAATGAAGTTTTAAATCAATCTAAAGTATATA
TGAGTAAACTTGGTCTGACAGTTACCAATGCTTAATCAGTGAGGCACCTATCTCAGCGATCTGTCTATTT
CGTTCATCCATAGTTGCCTGACTCCCCGTCGTGTAGATAACTACGATACGGGAGGGCTTACCATCTGGCC
CCAGTGCTGCAATGATACCGCGAGACCCACGCTCACCGGCTCCAGATTTATCAGCAATAAACCAGCCAGC
CGGAAGGGCCGAGCGCAGAAGTGGTCCTGCAACTTTATCCGCCTCCATCCAGTCTATTAATTGTTGCCGG
GAAGCTAGAGTAAGTAGTTCGCCAGTTAATAGTTTGCGCAACGTTGTTGCCATTGCTACAGGCATCGTGG
TGTCACGCTCGTCGTTTGGTATGGCTTCATTCAGCTCCGGTTCCCAACGATCAAGGCGAGTTACATGATC
CCCCATGTTGTGCAAAAAAGCGGTTAGCTCCTTCGGTCCTCCGATCGTTGTCAGAAGTAAGTTGGCCGCA
GTGTTATCACTCATGGTTATGGCAGCACTGCATAATTCTCTTACTGTCATGCCATCCGTAAGATGCTTTT
CTGTGACTGGTGAGTACTCAACCAAGTCATTCTGAGAATAGTGTATGCGGCGACCGAGTTGCTCTTGCCC
GGCGTCAATACGGGATAATACCGCGCCACATAGCAGAACTTTAAAAGTGCTCATCATTGGAAAACGTTCT
TCGGGGCGAAAACTCTCAAGGATCTTACCGCTGTTGAGATCCAGTTCGATGTAACCCACTCGTGCACCCA
ACTGATCTTCAGCATCTTTTACTTTCACCAGCGTTTCTGGGTGAGCAAAAACAGGAAGGCAAAATGCCGC
AAAAAAGGGAATAAGGGCGACACGGAAATGTTGAATACTCATACTCTTCCTTTTTCAATATTATTGAAGC
ATTTATCAGGGTTATTGTCTCATGAGCGGATACATATTTGAATGTATTTAGAAAAATAAACAAATAGGGG
TTCCGCGCACATTTCCCCGAAAAGTGCCACCTGACGTCTAAGAAACCATTATTATCATGACATTAACCTA
TAAAAATAGGCGTATCACGAGGCCCTTTCGTCTTCAC
Features (pLannotate 1.2.2; 18 found; start..end, strand, type, name):
     10..54      +  promoter       T5 promoter: bacteriophage T5 promoter for E. coli RNA polymerase, with embedded lac operator
     62..78      +  protein_bind   lac operator: The lac repressor binds to the lac operator to inhibit transcription in E. coli. This inhibition can be relieved by adding lactose or isopropyl-β-D-thiogalactopyranoside (IPTG). lac repressor encoded by lacI
    121..141     +  CDS            7xHis: 6xHis affinity tag
    165..185     +  CDS            capTEV™ (fragment): composite tag for in vivo biotinylation, TEV protease cleavage, and 6xHis tagging
    190..1188    +  CDS            MAT2B: MAT2B_HUMAN - Also known as TGR. Experimental evidence at protein level: Swiss-Prot protein existence level 1. Regulatory subunit of S-adenosylmethionine synthetase 2, an enzyme that catalyzes the formation of S-adenosylmethionine from methionine and ATP. Regulates MAT2A catalytic activity by changing its kinetic properties, increasing its affinity for L-methionine (PubMed:10644686, PubMed:23189196, PubMed:25075345). Can bind NADP (in vitro) (PubMed:23189196, PubMed:23425511). From Homo sapiens (Human).
   1234..1328    +  terminator     lambda t0 terminator: transcription terminator from phage lambda
   1343..1371    +  promoter       cat promoter (fragment): promoter of the E. coli cat gene encoding chloramphenicol acetyltransferase
   1372..2028    +  CDS            cat: CAT_ECOLX - Experimental evidence at protein level: Swiss-Prot protein existence level 1. This enzyme is an effector of chloramphenicol resistance in bacteria. From Escherichia coli. This protein is used as a marker in many commonly used cloning vectors, such as pACYC184.
   2096..2182    +  terminator     rrnB T1 terminator: Escherichia coli rrnB; transcription terminator T1 from the E. coli rrnB gene
   2205..2222    -  promoter       tet promoter (fragment): E. coli promoter for tetracycline efflux protein gene
   2241..2262    -  protein_bind   CAP binding site: CAP binding activates transcription in the presence of cAMP. E. coli catabolite activator protein
   2275..3357    -  CDS            lacI: lac repressor; lacI; The lac repressor binds to the lac operator to inhibit transcription in E. coli. This inhibition can be relieved by adding lactose or isopropyl-β-D-thiogalactopyranoside (IPTG).
   3358..3435    -  promoter       lacIq promoter: lacI (mutant); In the lacIq allele, a single base change in the promoter boosts expression of the lacI gene about 10-fold.
   3484..3525    +  CDS            rop (fragment): Rop protein, which maintains plasmids at low copy number; rop
   3627..3767    +  misc_feature   bom: basis of mobility region from pBR322
   3953..4541    -  rep_origin     ori: high-copy-number ColE1/pMB1/pBR322/pUC origin of replication
   4712..5572    -  CDS            AmpR: β-lactamase; bla; confers resistance to ampicillin, carbenicillin, and related antibiotics
   5573..5677    -  promoter       AmpR promoter: bla
