[The description below was written by a language model from this plasmid's Addgene catalogue record and pLannotate feature annotations shown in this document.]
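Description:
pQTEV-MAT2B is a bacterial expression plasmid for producing human MAT2B, the regulatory beta subunit of methionine adenosyltransferase II (S-adenosylmethionine synthetase 2), as a tagged recombinant protein in E. coli. The backbone, pQTEV, is a derivative of the commercial pQE-2 vector. It replicates from a ColE1/pMB1-type origin, with a pBR322 bom region and only a fragment of rop annotated, and is selected with ampicillin through the bla gene. The depositor sequence is 5,777 nt, consistent with a backbone of about 4.7 kb carrying an insert of about 1.1 kb cloned between BamHI and NotI sites, both of which are retained.

Expression is driven by the bacteriophage T5 promoter, which is read by the host RNA polymerase and is controlled by lac operator sequences. The plasmid also carries lacI under the stronger lacIq promoter, so it supplies its own repressor and expression is induced with IPTG. The open reading frame begins with an N-terminal histidine tag for metal-affinity purification. This is followed by a TEV protease recognition site (annotated as a capTEV fragment) that allows the tag to be removed, and then by the MAT2B coding sequence. The lambda t0 terminator follows the insert. Downstream lie a partial cat promoter, a cat coding sequence and the rrnB T1 terminator. The depositor notes that this chloramphenicol resistance sequence is inactive.

The clone is supplied in the Rosetta strain, which holds a second, chloramphenicol-resistant plasmid, pRARE, providing rare tRNAs to aid overexpression of human proteins. It belongs to a structural genomics catalogue of human protein expression clones, intended for protein production and purification.
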