Addgene plasmid #34795: pQTEV-MAT2B
Depositing lab: Konrad Buessow. Depositing organization: Max Planck Institute for Molecular Genetics. Publication: Structural genomics of human proteins--target selection and generation of a public catalogue of expression clones. Bussow K, Scheich C, Sievert V, Harttig U, Schultz J, Simon B, Bork P, Lehrach H, Heinemann U. Microb Cell Fact. 2005 Jul 5;4:21. doi: 10.1186/1475-2859-4-21. PubMed 15998469.
Backbone
  Vector backbone: pQTEV
  Backbone size w/o insert (bp): 4700
  Vector type: Bacterial Expression
Growth in bacteria
  Bacterial resistance: Ampicillin, 100 μg/mL
  Growth temperature: 37°C
  Growth strain: Rosetta
  Copy number: Unknown
Gene/Insert
  Gene/Insert name: methionine adenosyltransferase II, beta (alt names: MAT2B; PSFEp250A114)
  Species: H. sapiens (human)
  Insert size (bp): 1077
  GenBank ID: DQ000575
  Entrez Gene: MAT2B (a.k.a. MAT-II, MATIIbeta, Nbla02999, SDR23E1, TGR)
  Tag / fusion protein: His (N terminal on backbone); TEV (N terminal on backbone)
  Cloning method: Restriction Enzyme; 5′ cloning site BamHI (not destroyed); 3′ cloning site NotI (not destroyed)
  Sequencing primers: 5′ TGAGCGGATAACAATTTCACACAG; 3′ GGCAACCGAGCGTTCTGAAC
Terms and licenses: Academic/Nonprofit Terms; Industry Terms: Not Available to Industry
Depositor comments: The vector pQTEV is derived from Qiagen pQE-2 and contains an inactive chloramphenicol resistance gene sequence. The Rosetta bacterial strain contains an additional plasmid. The second plasmid, pRARE, provides rare tRNAs for overexpression of recombinant proteins. It has 4694 bp and is chloramphenicol resistence.
How to cite: pQTEV-MAT2B was a gift from Konrad Buessow (Addgene plasmid # 34795 ; http://n2t.net/addgene:34795 ; RRID:Addgene_34795)
