>Addgene plasmid #34795 | pQTEV-MAT2B | addgene partial sequence | sequence record 60985 | pQE-Fwd 5'-CCCGAAAAGTGCCACCTG-3'
AAATAGGCGTATCACGAGGCCCTTTCGTCTTCACCTCGAGAAATCATAAAAAATTTATTTGCTTTGTGAG
CGGATAACAATTATAATAGATTCAATTGTGAGCGGATAACAATTTCACACAGAATTCATTAAAGAGGAGA
AATTAACTATGAAACATCACCATCACCATCACCATAGCGATTACGACATCCCCACTACTGAGAATCTTTA
TTTTCAGGGATCTGTGGGGCGGGAGAAAGAGCTCTCTATACACTTTGTTCCCGGGAGCTGTCGGCTGGTG
GAGGAGGAAGTTAACATCCCTAATAGGAGGGTTCTGGTTACTGGTGCCACTGGGCTTCTTGGCAGAGCTG
TACACAAAGAATTTCAGCAGAATAATTGGCATGCAGTTGGCTGTGGTTTCAGAAGAGCAAGACCAAAATT
TGAACAGGTTAATCTGTTGGATTCTAATGCAGTTCATCACATCATTCATGATTTTCAGCCCCATGTTATA
GTACATTGTGCAGCAGAGAGAAGACCAGATGTTGTAGAAAATCAGCCAGATGCTGCCTCTCAACTTAATG
TGGATGCTTCTGGGAATTTAGCAAAGGAAGCAGCTGCTGTTGGAGCATTTCTCATCTACATTAGCTCAGA
TTATGTATTTGATGGAACAAATCCACCTTACAGAGAGGAAGACATACCAGCTCCCCTAAATTTGTATGGC
AAAACAAAATTAGATGGAGAAAAGGCTGTCCTGGAGAACAATCTAGGAGCTGCTGTTTTGAGGATTCCTA
TTCTGTATGG
